Addgene plasmid #26107: pNIC-ZB
Purpose: (Empty Backbone) SGC Empty backbone for bacterial expression
Depositing lab: Opher Gileadi. Depositing organization: University of Oxford. Publication: High-throughput production of human proteins for crystallization: the SGC experience. Savitsky P, Bray J, Cooper CD, Marsden BD, Mahajan P, Burgess-Brown NA, Gileadi O. J Struct Biol. 2010 Oct;172(1):3-13. doi: 10.1016/j.jsb.2010.06.008. Epub 2010 Jun 10. PubMed 20541610.
Backbone
  Vector backbone: pET-28-a
  Backbone manufacturer: Novagen
  Backbone size (bp): 5515
  Vector type: Bacterial Expression
Growth in bacteria
  Bacterial resistance: Kanamycin, 50 μg/mL
  Growth temperature: 37°C
  Growth strain: DH5alpha
  Growth instructions: For plasmid propagation and cloning, use any E. coli strain that does not express T7 RNA polymerase. For expression, use host cells that express T7 RNA pol, e.g. BL21(DE3).
  Copy number: High Copy
Gene/Insert
  Gene/Insert name: None
  GenBank ID: GU452710
  Tag / fusion protein: His6 - Z-basic - TEV (N terminal on backbone)
  Cloning method: Restriction Enzyme; 5′ cloning site Ligation-Independent cloning; cut with BsaI (destroyed during cloning); 3′ cloning site Ligation-Independent cloning; cut with BsaI (destroyed during cloning)
  Sequencing primers: 5′ T7F; 3′ T7R
Terms and licenses: Academic/Nonprofit Terms; Industry Terms: Not Available to Industry
Depositor comments: Primers for LIC cloning: Upstream: add TACTTCCAATCCATG to the 5’ end (ATG in-frame with the desired coding sequence). Downstream: add TATCCACCTTTACTG to 5’ end of downstream primer; add termination codon, if necessary. Detailed cloning method available in the paper (Savitsky et al., J Struct Biol., 2010)
How to cite: pNIC-ZB was a gift from Opher Gileadi (Addgene plasmid # 26107 ; http://n2t.net/addgene:26107 ; RRID:Addgene_26107)
