[The description below was written by a language model from this plasmid's Addgene catalogue record and pLannotate feature annotations shown in this document.]
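Description:
pNIC-ZB is an empty bacterial expression backbone derived from Novagen's pET-28a and designed for ligation-independent cloning (LIC) of open reading frames for recombinant protein production in E. coli. It is maintained through a ColE1/pMB1-type origin and selected with kanamycin via the aph(3')-Ia gene. The annotated sequence of about 7.4 kb also shows the usual pET backbone elements: an f1 origin, the bom site and rop gene from pBR322, and short remnants of the tetracycline resistance gene that are not functional markers. The catalogue lists the plasmid as high copy, although the presence of rop would normally moderate copy number.

Expression is driven by a T7 promoter followed by a lac operator and the T7 gene 10 ribosome binding site, with a plasmid-borne lacI gene supplying repressor and a T7 terminator downstream. Transcription therefore needs a host that supplies T7 RNA polymerase, such as a DE3 lysogen, and is induced with IPTG; strains lacking the polymerase are used for cloning and propagation. According to the record, the vector adds an N-terminal His6, Z-basic and TEV protease site fusion. The feature table annotates only the Z-basic portion of this fusion, a positively charged variant of the protein A Z domain that permits cation-exchange purification.

The cloning site is occupied by a stuffer carrying the Bacillus subtilis sacB gene with its own promoter. BsaI digestion releases this stuffer during LIC, destroying the sites, and sucrose sensitivity conferred by sacB counterselects uncut or parental vector. A His-tag fragment is also annotated downstream of the stuffer, and the depositor notes that a stop codon can be included in the insert if needed. The vector was built for high-throughput production of human proteins for crystallization.
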