Features (pLannotate 1.2.2; 21 found; start..end, strand, type, name):
      1..19      +  promoter       T7 promoter: promoter for bacteriophage T7 RNA polymerase
     20..44      +  protein_bind   lac operator: The lac repressor binds to the lac operator to inhibit transcription in E. coli. This inhibition can be relieved by adding lactose or isopropyl-β-D-thiogalactopyranoside (IPTG). lac repressor encoded by lacI
     59..81      +  RBS            RBS: efficient ribosome binding site from bacteriophage T7 gene 10 (Olins and Rangwala, 1989)
    119..289     +  CDS            Z-basic tag: Z domain of staphylococcal protein A, engineered to contain multiple positive charges (Hedhammar and Hober, 2007) useful for purifying tagged proteins by cation-exchange chromatography
    332..777     +  promoter       sacB promoter: sacR; sacB promoter and control region
    778..2199    +  CDS            SacB: secreted levansucrase that renders bacterial growth sensitive to sucrose; Bacillus subtilis sacB; negative selection marker
   2307..2324    +  CDS            9xHis (fragment): 9xHis affinity tag
   2334..2383    +  CDS            SET1 (fragment): solubility-enhancement tag derived from T7 phage gene 10B
   2391..2438    +  terminator     T7 terminator: transcription terminator for bacteriophage T7 RNA polymerase
   2475..2930    +  rep_origin     f1 ori (sequence partly withheld): f1 bacteriophage origin of replication; arrow indicates direction of (+) strand synthesis
   2957..3014    +  promoter       AmpR promoter (fragment): bla
   3023..3838    -  CDS            KanR: aminoglycoside phosphotransferase; aph(3')-Ia; confers resistance to kanamycin in bacteria or G418 (Geneticin®) in eukaryotes
   3960..4548    +  rep_origin     ori: high-copy-number ColE1/pMB1/pBR322/pUC origin of replication
   4734..4876    -  misc_feature   bom: basis of mobility region from pBR322
   4978..5169    -  CDS            rop: Rop protein, which maintains plasmids at low copy number; rop
   5186..5566    +  CDS            YPB1_ECOLX: Protein predicted: Swiss-Prot protein existence level 4. From Escherichia coli.
   5638..5929    -  CDS            TcR (fragment): tetracycline efflux protein; tet; confers resistance to tetracycline
   5944..5965    -  protein_bind   CAP binding site: CAP binding activates transcription in the presence of cAMP. E. coli catabolite activator protein
   5978..7060    -  CDS            lacI: lac repressor; lacI; The lac repressor binds to the lac operator to inhibit transcription in E. coli. This inhibition can be relieved by adding lactose or isopropyl-β-D-thiogalactopyranoside (IPTG).
   7061..7138    -  promoter       lacI promoter: lacI
   7146..7425    -  CDS            TcR (fragment): tetracycline efflux protein; tet; confers resistance to tetracycline
>Addgene plasmid #26107 | pNIC-ZB | depositor full sequence | sequence record 12259 | Author sequence
TAATACGACTCACTATAGGGGAATTGTGAGCGGATAACAATTCCCCTCTAGAAATAATTTTGTTTAACTT
TAAGAAGGAGATATACATATGCACCATCATCATCATCATTCTTCTGGTGTGGATAACAAGTTCAACAAGG
AGCGTCGAAGAGCTCGCCGTGAAATTCGCCATCTGCCGAACCTGAACCGCGAACAGCGTCGCGCATTTAT
TCGCAGCCTGCGCGATGATCCGAGCCAGAGCGCGAACCTGCTGGCGGAAGCGAAGAAGCTGAACGATGCG
CAGCCGAAGGGTACCGAGAACCTGTACTTCCAATCCATGGAGACCGACGTCCACATATACCTGCCGTTCA
CTATTATTTAGTGAAATGAGATATTATGATATTTTCTGAATTGTGATTAAAAAGGCAACTTTATGCCCAT
GCAACAGAAACTATAAAAAATACAGAGAATGAAAAGAAACAGATAGATTTTTTAGTTCTTTAGGCCCGTA
GTCTGCAAATCCTTTTATGATTTTCTATCAAACAAAAGAGGAAAATAGACCAGTTGCAATCCAAACGAGA
GTCTAATAGAATGAGGTCGAAAAGTAAATCGCGCGGGTTTGTTACTGATAAAGCAGGCAAGACCTAAAAT
GTGTAAAGGGCAAAGTGTATACTTTGGCGTCACCCCTTACATATTTTAGGTCTTTTTTTATTGTGCGTAA
CTAACTTGCCATCTTCAAACAGGAGGGCTGGAAGAAGCAGACCGCTAACACAGTACATAAAAAAGGAGAC
ATGAACGATGAACATCAAAAAGTTTGCAAAACAAGCAACAGTATTAACCTTTACTACCGCACTGCTGGCA
GGAGGCGCAACTCAAGCGTTTGCGAAAGAAACGAACCAAAAGCCATATAAGGAAACATACGGCATTTCCC
ATATTACACGCCATGATATGCTGCAAATCCCTGAACAGCAAAAAAATGAAAAATATAAAGTTCCTGAGTT
CGATTCGTCCACAATTAAAAATATCTCTTCTGCAAAAGGCCTGGACGTTTGGGACAGCTGGCCATTACAA
AACACTGACGGCACTGTCGCAAACTATCACGGCTACCACATCGTCTTTGCATTAGCCGGAGATCCTAAAA
ATGCGGATGACACATCGATTTACATGTTCTATCAAAAAGTCGGCGAAACTTCTATTGACAGCTGGAAAAA
CGCTGGCCGCGTCTTTAAAGACAGCGACAAATTCGATGCAAATGATTCTATCCTAAAAGACCAAACACAA
GAATGGTCAGGTTCAGCCACATTTACATCTGACGGAAAAATCCGTTTATTCTACACTGATTTCTCCGGTA
AACATTACGGCAAACAAACACTGACAACTGCACAAGTTAACGTATCAGCATCAGACAGCTCTTTGAACAT
CAACGGTGTAGAGGATTATAAATCAATCTTTGACGGTGACGGAAAAACGTATCAAAATGTACAGCAGTTC
ATCGATGAAGGCAACTACAGCTCAGGCGACAACCATACGCTGAGAGATCCTCACTACGTAGAAGATAAAG
GCCACAAATACTTAGTATTTGAAGCAAACACTGGAACTGAAGATGGCTACCAAGGCGAAGAATCTTTATT
TAACAAAGCATACTATGGCAAAAGCACATCATTCTTCCGTCAAGAAAGTCAAAAACTTCTGCAAAGCGAT
AAAAAACGCACGGCTGAGTTAGCAAACGGCGCTCTCGGTATGATTGAGCTAAACGATGATTACACACTGA
AAAAAGTGATGAAACCGCTGATTGCATCTAACACAGTAACAGATGAAATTGAACGCGCGAACGTCTTTAA
AATGAACGGCAAATGGTACCTGTTCACTGACTCCCGCGGATCAAAAATGACGATTGACGGCATTACGTCT
AACGATATTTACATGCTTGGTTATGTTTCTAATTCTTTAACTGGCCCATACAAGCCGCTGAACAAAACTG
GCCTTGTGTTAAAAATGGATCTTGATCCTAACGATGTAACCTTTACTTACTCACACTTCGCTGTACCTCA
AGCGAAAGGAAACAATGTCGTGATTACAAGCTATATGACAAACAGAGGATTCTACGCAGACAAACAATCA
ACGTTTGCGCCTAGCTTCCTGCTGAACATCAAAGGCAAGAAAACATCTGTTGTCAAAGACAGCATCCTTG
AACAAGGACAATTAACAGTTAACAAATAAAAACGCAAAAGAAAATGCCGATATCCTATTGGCATTGACGG
TCTCCAGTAAAGGTGGATACGGATCCGAATTCGAGCTCCGTCGACAAGCTTGCGGCCGCACTCGAGCACC
ACCACCACCACCACTGAGATCCGGCTGCTAACAAAGCCCGAAAGGAAGCTGAGTTGGCTGCTGCCACCGC
TGAGCAATAACTAGCATAACCCCTTGGGGCCTCTAAACGGGTCTTGAGGGGTTTTTTGCTGAAAGGAGGA
ACTATATCCGGATTGGCGAATGGG
[124 nt withheld, positions 2475-2598]
C
[91 nt withheld, positions 2600-2690]
A
[49 nt withheld, positions 2692-2740]
CCTTTGACGTTGGAGTCCACGTTCTTT
[37 nt withheld, positions 2768-2804]
ACCCTATCTCGGTCTATTCTTTTGATTTATAAGGGATTTTGCCGATTTCGGCCTATTGGTTAAAAAATGA
GCTGATTTAACAAAAATTTAACGCGAATTTTAACAAAATATTAACGTTTACAATTTCAGGTGGCACTTTT
CGGGGAAATGTGCGCGGAACCCCTATTTGTTTATTTTTCTAAATACATTCAAATATGTATCCGCTCATGA
ATTAATTCTTAGAAAAACTCATCGAGCATCAAATGAAACTGCAATTTATTCATATCAGGATTATCAATAC
CATATTTTTGAAAAAGCCGTTTCTGTAATGAAGGAGAAAACTCACCGAGGCAGTTCCATAGGATGGCAAG
ATCCTGGTATCGGTCTGCGATTCCGACTCGTCCAACATCAATACAACCTATTAATTTCCCCTCGTCAAAA
ATAAGGTTATCAAGTGAGAAATCACCATGAGTGACGACTGAATCCGGTGAGAATGGCAAAAGTTTATGCA
TTTCTTTCCAGACTTGTTCAACAGGCCAGCCATTACGCTCGTCATCAAAATCACTCGCATCAACCAAACC
GTTATTCATTCGTGATTGCGCCTGAGCGAGACGAAATACGCGATCGCTGTTAAAAGGACAATTACAAACA
GGAATCGAATGCAACCGGCGCAGGAACACTGCCAGCGCATCAACAATATTTTCACCTGAATCAGGATATT
CTTCTAATACCTGGAATGCTGTTTTCCCGGGGATCGCAGTGGTGAGTAACCATGCATCATCAGGAGTACG
GATAAAATGCTTGATGGTCGGAAGAGGCATAAATTCCGTCAGCCAGTTTAGTCTGACCATCTCATCTGTA
ACATCATTGGCAACGCTACCTTTGCCATGTTTCAGAAACAACTCTGGCGCATCGGGCTTCCCATACAATC
GATAGATTGTCGCACCTGATTGCCCGACATTATCGCGAGCCCATTTATACCCATATAAATCAGCATCCAT
GTTGGAATTTAATCGCGGCCTAGAGCAAGACGTTTCCCGTTGAATATGGCTCATAACACCCCTTGTATTA
CTGTTTATGTAAGCAGACAGTTTTATTGTTCATGACCAAAATCCCTTAACGTGAGTTTTCGTTCCACTGA
GCGTCAGACCCCGTAGAAAAGATCAAAGGATCTTCTTGAGATCCTTTTTTTCTGCGCGTAATCTGCTGCT
TGCAAACAAAAAAACCACCGCTACCAGCGGTGGTTTGTTTGCCGGATCAAGAGCTACCAACTCTTTTTCC
GAAGGTAACTGGCTTCAGCAGAGCGCAGATACCAAATACTGTCCTTCTAGTGTAGCCGTAGTTAGGCCAC
CACTTCAAGAACTCTGTAGCACCGCCTACATACCTCGCTCTGCTAATCCTGTTACCAGTGGCTGCTGCCA
GTGGCGATAAGTCGTGTCTTACCGGGTTGGACTCAAGACGATAGTTACCGGATAAGGCGCAGCGGTCGGG
CTGAACGGGGGGTTCGTGCACACAGCCCAGCTTGGAGCGAACGACCTACACCGAACTGAGATACCTACAG
CGTGAGCTATGAGAAAGCGCCACGCTTCCCGAAGGGAGAAAGGCGGACAGGTATCCGGTAAGCGGCAGGG
TCGGAACAGGAGAGCGCACGAGGGAGCTTCCAGGGGGAAACGCCTGGTATCTTTATAGTCCTGTCGGGTT
TCGCCACCTCTGACTTGAGCGTCGATTTTTGTGATGCTCGTCAGGGGGGCGGAGCCTATGGAAAAACGCC
AGCAACGCGGCCTTTTTACGGTTCCTGGCCTTTTGCTGGCCTTTTGCTCACATGTTCTTTCCTGCGTTAT
CCCCTGATTCTGTGGATAACCGTATTACCGCCTTTGAGTGAGCTGATACCGCTCGCCGCAGCCGAACGAC
CGAGCGCAGCGAGTCAGTGAGCGAGGAAGCGGAAGAGCGCCTGATGCGGTATTTTCTCCTTACGCATCTG
TGCGGTATTTCACACCGCATATATGGTGCACTCTCAGTACAATCTGCTCTGATGCCGCATAGTTAAGCCA
GTATACACTCCGCTATCGCTACGTGACTGGGTCATGGCTGCGCCCCGACACCCGCCAACACCCGCTGACG
CGCCCTGACGGGCTTGTCTGCTCCCGGCATCCGCTTACAGACAAGCTGTGACCGTCTCCGGGAGCTGCAT
GTGTCAGAGGTTTTCACCGTCATCACCGAAACGCGCGAGGCAGCTGCGGTAAAGCTCATCAGCGTGGTCG
TGAAGCGATTCACAGATGTCTGCCTGTTCATCCGCGTCCAGCTCGTTGAGTTTCTCCAGAAGCGTTAATG
TCTGGCTTCTGATAAAGCGGGCCATGTTAAGGGCGGTTTTTTCCTGTTTGGTCACTGATGCCTCCGTGTA
AGGGGGATTTCTGTTCATGGGGGTAATGATACCGATGAAACGAGAGAGGATGCTCACGATACGGGTTACT
GATGATGAACATGCCCGGTTACTGGAACGTTGTGAGGGTAAACAACTGGCGGTATGGATGCGGCGGGACC
AGAGAAAAATCACTCAGGGTCAATGCCAGCGCTTCGTTAATACAGATGTAGGTGTTCCACAGGGTAGCCA
GCAGCATCCTGCGATGCAGATCCGGAACATAATGGTGCAGGGCGCTGACTTCCGCGTTTCCAGACTTTAC
GAAACACGGAAACCGAAGACCATTCATGTTGTTGCTCAGGTCGCAGACGTTTTGCAGCAGCAGTCGCTTC
ACGTTCGCTCGCGTATCGGTGATTCATTCTGCTAACCAGTAAGGCAACCCCGCCAGCCTAGCCGGGTCCT
CAACGACAGGAGCACGATCATGCGCACCCGTGGGGCCGCCATGCCGGCGATAATGGCCTGCTTCTCGCCG
AAACGTTTGGTGGCGGGACCAGTGACGAAGGCTTGAGCGAGGGCGTGCAAGATTCCGAATACCGCAAGCG
ACAGGCCGATCATCGTCGCGCTCCAGCGAAAGCGGTCCTCGCCGAAAATGACCCAGAGCGCTGCCGGCAC
CTGTCCTACGAGTTGCATGATAAAGAAGACAGTCATAAGTGCGGCGACGATAGTCATGCCCCGCGCCCAC
CGGAAGGAGCTGACTGGGTTGAAGGCTCTCAAGGGCATCGGTCGAGATCCCGGTGCCTAATGAGTGAGCT
AACTTACATTAATTGCGTTGCGCTCACTGCCCGCTTTCCAGTCGGGAAACCTGTCGTGCCAGCTGCATTA
ATGAATCGGCCAACGCGCGGGGAGAGGCGGTTTGCGTATTGGGCGCCAGGGTGGTTTTTCTTTTCACCAG
TGAGACGGGCAACAGCTGATTGCCCTTCACCGCCTGGCCCTGAGAGAGTTGCAGCAAGCGGTCCACGCTG
GTTTGCCCCAGCAGGCGAAAATCCTGTTTGATGGTGGTTAACGGCGGGATATAACATGAGCTGTCTTCGG
TATCGTCGTATCCCACTACCGAGATATCCGCACCAACGCGCAGCCCGGACTCGGTAATGGCGCGCATTGC
GCCCAGCGCCATCTGATCGTTGGCAACCAGCATCGCAGTGGGAACGATGCCCTCATTCAGCATTTGCATG
GTTTGTTGAAAACCGGACATGGCACTCCAGTCGCCTTCCCGTTCCGCTATCGGCTGAATTTGATTGCGAG
TGAGATATTTATGCCAGCCAGCCAGACGCAGACGCGCCGAGACAGAACTTAATGGGCCCGCTAACAGCGC
GATTTGCTGGTGACCCAATGCGACCAGATGCTCCACGCCCAGTCGCGTACCGTCTTCATGGGAGAAAATA
ATACTGTTGATGGGTGTCTGGTCAGAGACATCAAGAAATAACGCCGGAACATTAGTGCAGGCAGCTTCCA
CAGCAATGGCATCCTGGTCATCCAGCGGATAGTTAATGATCAGCCCACTGACGCGTTGCGCGAGAAGATT
GTGCACCGCCGCTTTACAGGCTTCGACGCCGCTTCGTTCTACCATCGACACCACCACGCTGGCACCCAGT
TGATCGGCGCGAGATTTAATCGCCGCGACAATTTGCGACGGCGCGTGCAGGGCCAGACTGGAGGTGGCAA
CGCCAATCAGCAACGACTGTTTGCCCGCCAGTTGTTGTGCCACGCGGTTGGGAATGTAATTCAGCTCCGC
CATCGCCGCTTCCACTTTTTCCCGCGTTTTCGCAGAAACGTGGCTGGCCTGGTTCACCACGCGGGAAACG
GTCTGATAAGAGACACCGGCATACTCTGCGACATCGTATAACGTTACTGGTTTCACATTCACCACCCTGA
ATTGACTCTCTTCCGGGCGCTATCATGCCATACCGCGAAAGGTTTTGCGCCATTCGATGGTGTCCGGGAT
CTCGACGCTCTCCCTTATGCGACTCCTGCATTAGGAAGCAGCCCAGTAGTAGGTTGAGGCCGTTGAGCAC
CGCCGCCGCAAGGAATGGTGCATGCAAGGAGATGGCGCCCAACAGTCCCCCGGCCACGGGGCCTGCCACC
ATACCCACGCCGAAACAAGCGCTCATGAGCCCGAAGTGGCGAGCCCGATCTTCCCCATCGGTGATGTCGG
CGATATAGGCGCCAGCAACCGCACCTGTGGCGCCGGTGATGCCGGCCACGATGCGTCCGGCGTAGAGGAT
CGAGATCTCGATCCCGCGAAAT
