>Addgene plasmid #26107 | pNIC-ZB | addgene partial sequence | sequence record 32164 | 26107 with T7
CTTTAAGAAGGAGATATACATATGCACCATCATCATCATCATTCTTCTGGTGTGGATAACAAGTTCAACA
AGGAGCGTCGAAGAGCTCGCCGTGAAATTCGCCATCTGCCGAACCTGAACCGCGAACAGCGTCGCGCATT
TATTCGCAGCCTGCGCGATGATCCGAGCCAGAGCGCGAACCTGCTGGCGGAAGCGAAGAAGCTGAACGAT
GCGCAGCCGAAGGGTACCGAGAACCTGTACTTCCAATCCATGGAGACCGACGTCCACATATACCTGCCGT
TCACTATTATTTAGTGAAATGAGATATTATGATATTTTCTGAATTGTGATTAAAAAGGCAACTTTATGCC
CATGCAACAGAAACTATAAAAAATACAGAGAATGAAAAGAAACAGATAGATTTTTTAGTTCTTTAGGCCC
GTAGTCTGCAAATCCTTTTATGATTTTCTATCAAACAAAAGAGGAAAATAGACCAGTTGCAATCCAAACG
AGAGTCTAATAGAATGAGGTCGAAAAGTAAATCGCGCGGGTTTGTTACTGATAAAGCAGGCAAGACCTAA
AATGTGTAAAGGGCAAAGTGTATACTTTGGCGTCACCCCTTACATATTTTAGGTCTTTTTTTATTGTGCG
TAACTAACTTGCCATCTTCAAACAGGAGGGCTGGAAGAAGCAGACCGCTAACACAGTACATAAAAAAGGA
GACATGAACGATGAACATCAAAAAGTTTGCAAAACAAGCAACAGTATTAACCTTTACTACCGCACTGCTG
GCAGGAGGCGCAACTCAAGCGTTTGCGAAAGAAACGAACCAAAAGCCATATAA
