>Addgene plasmid #26107 | pNIC-ZB | addgene partial sequence | sequence record 32165 | 26107 with T7-term
CTTTCGGGCTTTGTTAGCAGCCGGATCTCAGTGGTGGTGGTGGTGGTGCTCGAGTGCGGCCGCAAGCTTG
TCGACGGAGCTCGAATTCGGATCCGTATCCACCTTTACTGGAGACCGTCAATGCCAATAGGATATCGGCA
TTTTCTTTTGCGTTTTTATTTGTTAACTGTTAATTGTCCTTGTTCAAGGATGCTGTCTTTGACAACAGAT
GTTTTCTTGCCTTTGATGTTCAGCAGGAAGCTAGGCGCAAACGTTGATTGTTTGTCTGCGTAGAATCCTC
TGTTTGTCATATAGCTTGTAATCACGACATTGTTTCCTTTCGCTTGAGGTACAGCGAAGTGTGAGTAAGT
AAAGGTTACATCGTTAGGATCAAGATCCATTTTTAACACAAGGCCAGTTTTGTTCAGCGGCTTGTATGGG
CCAGTTAAAGAATTAGAAACATAACCAAGCATGTAAATATCGTTAGACGTAATGCCGTCAATCGTCATTT
TTGATCCGCGGGAGTCAGTGAACAGGTACCATTTGCCGTTCATTTTAAAGACGTTCGCGCGTTCAATTTC
ATCTGTTACTGTGTTAGATGCAATCAGCGGTTTCATCACTTTTTTCAGTGTGTAATCATCGTTTAGCTCA
ATCATACCGAGAGCGCCGTTTGCTAACTCAGCCGTGCGTTTTTTATCGCTTTGCAGAAGTTTTTGACTTT
CTTGACGGAAGAATGATGTGCTTTTGCCATAGTATGCTTTGTTAAATAAAGATTCTTCGCCTTGGTAGCC
ATCTTCAGTTCCAGTGTTTGCTTCAAATACTAAGTATTTGTGGCCTTTATCTTCTACGTAGTGAGGATCT
CTCAGCGTATGGTTGTCGCCTGAGCTGTAGTTGCCTTCATCGATGAACTGCTGTACA
