>Addgene plasmid #26107 | pNIC-ZB | addgene partial sequence | sequence record 32166 | 26107 with pBRrevBam
GCCGGCCACGATGCGTCCGGCGTAGAGGATCGAGATCTCGATCCCGCGAAATTAATACGACTCACTATAG
GGGAATTGTGAGCGGATAACAATTCCCCTCTAGAAATAATTTTGTTTAACTTTAAGAAGGAGATATACAT
ATGCACCATCATCATCATCATTCTTCTGGTATGAGCGATAAAATTATTCACCTGACTGACGAC
